>Addgene plasmid #87603 | pRS413 Prp5 TAG | depositor full sequence | sequence record 170838 | pRS413 Prp5 TAG sequence 8524 bps
GACGAAAGGGCCTCGTGATACGCCTATTTTTATAGGTTAATGTCATGATAATAATGGTTTCTTAGGACGG
ATCGCTTGCCTGTAACTTACACGCGCCTCGTATCTTTTAATGATGGAATAATTTGGGAATTTACTCTGTG
TTTATTTATTTTTATGTTTTGTATTTGGATTTTAGAAAGTAAATAAAGAAGGTAGAAGAGTTACGGAATG
AAGAAAAAAAAATAAACAAAGGTTTAAAAAATTTCAACAAAAAGCGTACTTTACATATATATTTATTAGA
CAAGAAAAGCAGATTAAATAGATATACATTCGATTAACGATAAGTAAAATGTAAAATCACAGGATTTTCG
TGTGTGGTCTTCTACACAGACAAGATGAAACAATTCGGCATTAATACCTGAGAGCAGGAAGAGCAAGATA
AAAGGTAGTATTTGTTGGCGATCCCCCTAGAGTCTTTTACATCTTCGGAAAACAAAAACTATTTTTTCTT
TAATTTCTTTTTTTACTTTCTATTTTTAATTTATATATTTATATTAAAAAATTTAAATTATAATTATTTT
TATAGCACGTGATGAAAAGGACCCAGGTGGCACTTTTCGGGGAAATGTGCGCGGAACCCCTATTTGTTTA
TTTTTCTAAATACATTCAAATATGTATCCGCTCATGAGACAATAACCCTGATAAATGCTTCAATAATATT
GAAAAAGGAAGAGTATGAGTATTCAACATTTCCGTGTCGCCCTTATTCCCTTTTTTGCGGCATTTTGCCT
TCCTGTTTTTGCTCACCCAGAAACGCTGGTGAAAGTAAAAGATGCTGAAGATCAGTTGGGTGCACGAGTG
GGTTACATCGAACTGGATCTCAACAGCGGTAAGATCCTTGAGAGTTTTCGCCCCGAAGAACGTTTTCCAA
TGATGAGCACTTTTAAAGTTCTGCTATGTGGCGCGGTATTATCCCGTATTGACGCCGGGCAAGAGCAACT
CGGTCGCCGCATACACTATTCTCAGAATGACTTGGTTGAGTACTCACCAGTCACAGAAAAGCATCTTACG
GATGGCATGACAGTAAGAGAATTATGCAGTGCTGCCATAACCATGAGTGATAACACTGCGGCCAACTTAC
TTCTGACAACGATCGGAGGACCGAAGGAGCTAACCGCTTTTTTGCACAACATGGGGGATCATGTAACTCG
CCTTGATCGTTGGGAACCGGAGCTGAATGAAGCCATACCAAACGACGAGCGTGACACCACGATGCCTGTA
GCAATGGCAACAACGTTGCGCAAACTATTAACTGGCGAACTACTTACTCTAGCTTCCCGGCAACAATTAA
TAGACTGGATGGAGGCGGATAAAGTTGCAGGACCACTTCTGCGCTCGGCCCTTCCGGCTGGCTGGTTTAT
TGCTGATAAATCTGGAGCCGGTGAGCGTGGGTCTCGCGGTATCATTGCAGCACTGGGGCCAGATGGTAAG
CCCTCCCGTATCGTAGTTATCTACACGACGGGGAGTCAGGCAACTATGGATGAACGAAATAGACAGATCG
CTGAGATAGGTGCCTCACTGATTAAGCATTGGTAACTGTCAGACCAAGTTTACTCATATATACTTTAGAT
TGATTTAAAACTTCATTTTTAATTTAAAAGGATCTAGGTGAAGATCCTTTTTGATAATCTCATGACCAAA
ATCCCTTAACGTGAGTTTTCGTTCCACTGAGCGTCAGACCCCGTAGAAAAGATCAAAGGATCTTCTTGAG
ATCCTTTTTTTCTGCGCGTAATCTGCTGCTTGCAAACAAAAAAACCACCGCTACCAGCGGTGGTTTGTTT
GCCGGATCAAGAGCTACCAACTCTTTTTCCGAAGGTAACTGGCTTCAGCAGAGCGCAGATACCAAATACT
GTCCTTCTAGTGTAGCCGTAGTTAGGCCACCACTTCAAGAACTCTGTAGCACCGCCTACATACCTCGCTC
TGCTAATCCTGTTACCAGTGGCTGCTGCCAGTGGCGATAAGTCGTGTCTTACCGGGTTGGACTCAAGACG
ATAGTTACCGGATAAGGCGCAGCGGTCGGGCTGAACGGGGGGTTCGTGCACACAGCCCAGCTTGGAGCGA
ACGACCTACACCGAACTGAGATACCTACAGCGTGAGCTATGAGAAAGCGCCACGCTTCCCGAAGGGAGAA
AGGCGGACAGGTATCCGGTAAGCGGCAGGGTCGGAACAGGAGAGCGCACGAGGGAGCTTCCAGGGGGAAA
CGCCTGGTATCTTTATAGTCCTGTCGGGTTTCGCCACCTCTGACTTGAGCGTCGATTTTTGTGATGCTCG
TCAGGGGGGCGGAGCCTATGGAAAAACGCCAGCAACGCGGCCTTTTTACGGTTCCTGGCCTTTTGCTGGC
CTTTTGCTCACATGTTCTTTCCTGCGTTATCCCCTGATTCTGTGGATAACCGTATTACCGCCTTTGAGTG
AGCTGATACCGCTCGCCGCAGCCGAACGACCGAGCGCAGCGAGTCAGTGAGCGAGGAAGCGGAAGAGCGC
CCAATACGCAAACCGCCTCTCCCCGCGCGTTGGCCGATTCATTAATGCAGCTGGCACGACAGGTTTCCCG
ACTGGAAAGCGGGCAGTGAGCGCAACGCAATTAATGTGAGTTACCTCACTCATTAGGCACCCCAGGCTTT
ACACTTTATGCTTCCGGCTCCTATGTTGTGTGGAATTGTGAGCGGATAACAATTTCACACAGGAAACAGC
TATGACCATGATTACGCCAAGCGCGCAATTAACCCTCACTAAAGGGAACAAAAGCTGGAGCTCCACCGCG
GTGGCGGCCGCTCTAGAATTTAAACCCGGATTCTGCCTCAATGGGTAGATCAGACACCTTAGAAGTAAGG
ATAGAGCTGCTTTGCAAAACTGGTAATGATCCATTACCATCACCAGGCGCATTGGCAGTAACTTTGGAGT
CTTTTTTTGAGACTGTGGACGATTCATCACCAGTAATTGAGCCGTACTGACGGTCATAGTCTTCTTGTGA
CATCCATATTGGCTTCTCTGGTTTGGTTGACATTCTACTTTTCTAAGACGGATAATGGACGACTCCACGT
TGTAGTAGTTGTCACATTAATCGGAAAAGTGTCTCACATGTAAAGGATTAAAATAAGAAATCTTCTAATT
TATGTTGAAATATCTTGATTTACCATTACCCGGATTAGATGAAACTAATTAAAGTCATTTAGAGCAATGG
ACCAAACTAAAGGTATTAGAGTTCTTTCTAATATAATACAGCGCCAAATAATTCGAGAAGGGAAATCATA
ACGCTGTTGCCTTGGGTTTATTTGAGGTATGGAAACTATTGATTCGAAGCAAAATATTAATAGGGAGTCT
TTATTGGAGGAAAGGAGGAAAAAACTAGCAAAATGGAAACAAAAAAAAGCACAATTTGATGCTCAGAAAG
AGCATCAAACTTCACGCAATGACATTGTTACTAACAGTTTAGAAGGTAAGCAGACTACTGAAAAGTTTAC
GGAAAGACAGGAACGTGTAAAAGAAGAGCTTCGGAAGAGAAAAAATGAATTTAGGAAATCTGACGAACCT
GTATCGGTTAAGCCTTCGAAGAAAAAGTCGAAGAGAAGTAAGGTAAAGAAGAAAATATCCTTCGACTTCA
GTGATGACGATGATTCTGAAATAGGAGTTTCTTTTAGATCGAAGGAGCACATTCAAAAAGCTCCAGAGCA
TGATAATGAAAAAGATCCACTGGATGAGTTTATGACGTCATTGAAGGAGGAGAAAATGAGTAATAGTAAA
GGCATGTACGACAGAGGCGACATTCTTGATGTAGAGGATCAATTGTTTGAACTTGGAGGAACCGACGATG
AGGATGTTGAAGATAATACGGATAATTCTAATATAGCGAAAATTGCTAAACTCAAAGCAAAAAAACGTGT
AAAGCAAATTTATTACTCTCCAGAAGAGCTTGAGCCGTTCCAAAAAAATTTTTATATAGAATCTGAAACA
GTTTCCTCGATGTCAGAGATGGAAGTTGAGGAGCTTAGACTTAGTCTGGATAATATCAAAATAAAGGGAA
CAGGTTGCCCCAAACCAGTCACAAAGTGGTCTCAACTGGGACTATCAACGGACACCATGGTTTTAATTAC
AGAAAAGTTGCACTTTGGCTCCTTAACGCCTATTCAATCCCAGGCTCTTCCCGCTATTATGTCAGGTCGT
GATGTTATAGGAATATCAAAAACTGGCTCCGGCAAGACCATCTCCTATCTTTTACCATTGCTAAGACAAG
TAAAAGCTCAACGGCCATTATCAAAACATGAAACAGGGCCCATGGGTTTAATTCTGGCTCCAACTAGAGA
GCTAGCTTTACAAATACATGAAGAAGTTACTAAATTCACAGAAGCAGATACATCCATTAGATCAGTATGC
TGTACAGGAGGTTCTGAAATGAAAAAGCAGATTACTGATCTTAAAAGAGGCACTGAGATTGTTGTTGCCA
CACCGGGACGATTTATTGATATATTAACACTAAATGATGGGAAATTACTTAGTACTAAAAGAATAACGTT
CGTAGTAATGGATGAGGCAGACAGGCTGTTCGATTTAGGTTTTGAACCTCAAATAACGCAAATCATGAAA
ACTGTTCGACCGGATAAACAGTGTGTTCTATTTACGGCAGGGTTTCCGAACAAACTACGCAGTTTTGCCG
TAAGAGTTTTGCATTCCCCAATATCTATTACGATTAATTCAAAGGGAATGGTTAATGAAAACGTAAAACA
AAAGTTTAGAATATGCCATTCAGAAGATGAAAAATTTGACAATCTGGTGCAGCTTATCCATGAGCGCAGT
GAATTTTTTGACGAGGTTCAAAGTGAAAATGACGGACAGTCAAGCGATGTTGAAGAAGTTGATGCTAAAG
CCATTATATTTGTATCAAGTCAGAATATTTGCGACTTCATTTCAAAAAAGCTGTTAAATGCTGGAATTGT
GACCTGTGCTATTCATGCAGGTAAGCCATATCAAGAAAGGCTTATGAACTTAGAAAAGTTCAAACGAGAA
AAGAACAGTATTCTTCTCTGTACAGAGGTTCTCTCAAGAGGTTTAAATGTTCCCGAAGTGTCGTTGGTTA
TTATCTATAACGCCGTCAAAACTTTCGCGCAATATGTTCATACTACTGGAAGAACTGCCAGAGGTAGTCG
CTCCGGTACTGCTATTACTCTTCTATTGCATGATGAACTGTCAGGTGCTTATATCTTGAGCAAGGCAATG
CGCGATGAAGAAATAAAAGCTTTAGACCCTCTGCAAGCAAAAGAACTTCAGGAAATGAGTGCCAAGTTTG
AATCCGGTATGAAAAAGGGTAAGTTTAGGTTGTCGAAAGGGTTCGGCGGCAAAGGACTGGAAAATATCAA
AAGTAAAAGAGAGGAAGCTCAAAATAAAGATTTGGAGCTCAAAAAGAATGATAAGAGGAGCGATGACTTG
GAAAAGAAAATCAGCAATCCACGCGAAGGGCATGACAGTGTGTCTGAGTCTTCTGCGCTTATTCCGAGAC
TCAATTATGAACTATTCAAAGAGTCTACAGACGGGTCGATCATCTTTTACGCCAAGGTTTATATTAATGA
TTTACCCCAGATTGTAAGATGGGAGGCTACAAAGAATACAACCTTATTATTTATCAAGCATGAAACCGGA
TGTAGTATTACTAACAAGGGTAAATTTTACCCTGAAGGGAAGGAACCAAAGAATGAAAACGATGAGCCTA
AACTATACTTATTGATCGAAGGCCAAGATGAGAAAGACATACAATTAAGTATAGAATTGCTGGAGCAAAA
AGTTAAAGAGGGGGTCGTAAAGGCTGCAAGCTTGTCTTTGAAGAGTACTAAATACTAGTTTTTAGAATTT
AACTCACTCGTGGTGCTATATACTTTCGTAGTTAGTTCTGAAATTTTTAGGGTGGTAATTTAAAGCATAT
TCAATCATAATAAAAAAAAAAAAAGAGAATTATTAGGAAAAATAAAAACAAAATAATATATAATATATGA
TGTAGAAAAAAATCTTGAAATTTTTATCGATTCGAATAAAATGGAATTTAAAAAAGTGGGAAAGAAACAA
TGAGAATTCATAGGATATAATGAAAGGTAAATGCTTTAAAAAAAAATTAAGAGGGGAAAATAAAAGTAGA
AAAGCAAATAAAAACAAAACATGGAATAAAAGTAACTTCAAAAAAATTTATCAAGAAAATGGTAGGCTTG
AAGAATATAATAATAGTTTTTTAGTTGATTTGAGATGTGATATGACAAATAAAAAATAATGAAATAACGA
TAAAAATAAGGAAGGGAAAAACTGACAATCGAATAATAATATTAATAATGGTAAGTTTATCACATCAATT
CATAGGGGGATCCCCCGGGCTGCAGGAATTCGATATCAAGCTTATCGATACCGTCGACCTCGAGGGGGGG
CCCGGTACCCAATTCGCCCTATAGTGAGTCGTATTACGCGCGCTCACTGGCCGTCGTTTTACAACGTCGT
GACTGGGAAAACCCTGGCGTTACCCAACTTAATCGCCTTGCAGCACATCCCCCTTTCGCCAGCTGGCGTA
ATAGCGAAGAGGCCCGCACCGATCGCCCTTCCCAACAGTTGCGCAGCCTGAATGGCGAATGGCGCG
[124 nt withheld, positions 6647-6770]
C
[91 nt withheld, positions 6772-6862]
A
[49 nt withheld, positions 6864-6912]
CCTTTGACGTTGGAGTCCACGTTCTTT
[37 nt withheld, positions 6940-6976]
ACCCTATCTCGGTCTATTCTTTTGATTTATAAGGGATTTTGCCGATTTCGGCCTATTGGTTAAAAAATGA
GCTGATTTAACAAAAATTTAACGCGAATTTTAACAAAATATTAACGTTTACAATTTCCTGATGCGGTATT
TTCTCCTTACGCATCTGTGCGGTATTTCACACCGCATAGATCCGTCGAGTTCAAGAGAAAAAAAAAGAAA
AAGCAAAAAGAAAAAAGGAAAGCGCGCCTCGTTCAGAATGACACGTATAGAATGATGCATTACCTTGTCA
TCTTCAGTATCATACTGTTCGTATACATACTTACTGACATTCATAGGTATACATATATACACATGTATAT
ATATCGTATGCTGCAGCTTTAAATAATCGGTGTCACTACATAAGAACACCTTTGGTGGAGGGAACATCGT
TGGTACCATTGGGCGAGGTGGCTTCTCTTATGGCAACCGCAAGAGCCTTGAACGCACTCTCACTACGGTG
ATGATCATTCTTGCCTCGCAGACAATCAACGTGGAGGGTAATTCTGCTAGCCTCTGCAAAGCTTTCAAGA
AAATGCGGGATCATCTCGCAAGAGAGATCTCCTACTTTCTCCCTTTGCAAACCAAGTTCGACAACTGCGT
ACGGCCTGTTCGAAAGATCTACCACCGCTCTGGAAAGTGCCTCATCCAAAGGCGCAAATCCTGATCCAAA
CCTTTTTACTCCACGCGCCAGTAGGGCCTCTTTAAAAGCTTGACCGAGAGCAATCCCGCAGTCTTCAGTG
GTGTGATGGTCGTCTATGTGTAAGTCACCAATGCACTCAACGATTAGCGACCAGCCGGAATGCTTGGCCA
GAGCATGTATCATATGGTCCAGAAACCCTATACCTGTGTGGACGTTAATCACTTGCGATTGTGTGGCCTG
TTCTGCTACTGCTTCTGCCTCTTTTTCTGGGAAGATCGAGTGCTCTATCGCTAGGGGACCACCCTTTAAA
GAGATCGCAATCTGAATCTTGGTTTCATTTGTAATACGCTTTACTAGGGCTTTCTGCTCTGTCATCTTTG
CCTTCGTTTATCTTGCCTGCTCATTTTTTAGTATATTCTTCGAAGAAATCACATTACTTTATATAATGTA
TAATTCATTATGTGATAATGCCAATCGCTAAGAAAAAAAAAGAGTCATCCGCTAGGGGAAAAAAAAAAAT
GAAAATCATTACCGAGGCATAAAAAAATATAGAGTGTACTAGAGGAGGCCAAGAGTAATAGAAAAAGAAA
ATTGCGGGAAAGGACTGTGTTATGACTTCCCTGACTAATGCCGTGTTCAAACGATACCTGGCAGTGACTC
CTAGCGCTCACCAAGCTCTTAAAACGGGAATTTATGGTGCACTCTCAGTACAATCTGCTCTGATGCCGCA
TAGTTAAGCCAGCCCCGACACCCGCCAACACGCGCTGACGCGCCCTGACGGGCTTGTCTGCTCCCGGCAT
CCGCTTACAGACAAGCTGTGACCGTCTCCGGGAGCTGCATGTGTCAGAGGTTTTCACCGTCATCACCGAA
ACGCGCGA
Features (pLannotate 1.2.2; 21 found; start..end, strand, type, name):
     70..573     -  misc_feature   CEN/ARS: S. cerevisiae CEN6 centromere fused to an autonomously replicating sequence
    610..714     +  promoter       AmpR promoter: bla
    715..1575    +  CDS            AmpR: β-lactamase; bla; confers resistance to ampicillin, carbenicillin, and related antibiotics
   1746..2334    +  rep_origin     ori: high-copy-number ColE1/pMB1/pBR322/pUC origin of replication
   2517..2609    +  CDS            lacI (fragment): lac repressor; lacI; The lac repressor binds to the lac operator to inhibit transcription in E. coli. This inhibition can be relieved by adding lactose or isopropyl-β-D-thiogalactopyranoside (IPTG).
   2622..2643    +  protein_bind   CAP binding site: CAP binding activates transcription in the presence of cAMP. E. coli catabolite activator protein
   2658..2688    +  promoter       lac promoter: promoter for the E. coli lac operon
   2696..2712    +  protein_bind   lac operator: The lac repressor binds to the lac operator to inhibit transcription in E. coli. This inhibition can be relieved by adding lactose or isopropyl-β-D-thiogalactopyranoside (IPTG). lac repressor encoded by lacI
   2757..2775    +  promoter       T3 promoter: promoter for bacteriophage T3 RNA polymerase
   2801..3043    -  CDS            ABD1 (fragment): MCES_YEAST - Experimental evidence at protein level: Swiss-Prot protein existence level 1. Responsible for methylating the 5'-cap structure of mRNAs. From Saccharomyces cerevisiae (strain ATCC 204508 / S288c) (Baker's yeast).
   3319..5865    +  CDS            PRP5: PRP5_YEAST - Also known as RNA5. Experimental evidence at protein level: Swiss-Prot protein existence level 1. ATP-dependent RNA helicase involved spliceosome assembly and in nuclear splicing. Catalyzes an ATP-dependent conformational change of U2 snRNP. Bridges U1 and U2 snRNPs and enables stable U2 snRNP association with intron RNA. From Saccharomyces cerevisiae (strain ATCC 204508 / S288c) (Baker's yeast).
   6378..6449    +  misc_feature   MCS (fragment): pBluescript multiple cloning site
   6458..6476    -  promoter       T7 promoter: promoter for bacteriophage T7 RNA polymerase
   6484..6639    +  CDS            lacZα (fragment): LacZα fragment of β-galactosidase; lacZ fragment
   6647..7102    +  rep_origin     f1 ori (sequence partly withheld): f1 bacteriophage origin of replication; arrow indicates direction of (+) strand synthesis
   7103..7154    -  misc_feature   bom (fragment): basis of mobility region from pBR322
   7362..8021    -  CDS            HIS3: imidazoleglycerol-phosphate dehydratase, required for histidine biosynthesis; S. cerevisiae HIS3; yeast auxotrophic marker
   8022..8208    -  promoter       HIS3 promoter: S. cerevisiae HIS3
   8258..8338    +  CDS            MRM1 (fragment): MRM1_YEAST - Also known as PET56 From Saccharomyces cerevisiae (strain ATCC 204508 / S288c) (Baker's yeast).
   8339..8388    -  misc_feature   bom (fragment): basis of mobility region from pBR322
   8490..1       -  CDS            rop (fragment) (across the origin): Rop protein, which maintains plasmids at low copy number; rop
