>Addgene plasmid #87603 | pRS413 Prp5 TAG | addgene full sequence | sequence record 189180 | Addgene NGS Result
GACGAAAGGGCCTCGTGATACGCCTATTTTTATAGGTTAATGTCATGATAATAATGGTTTCTTAGGGTCC
TTTTCATCACGTGCTATAAAAATAATTATAATTTAAATTTTTTAATATAAATATATAAATTAAAAATAGA
AAGTAAAAAAAGAAATTAAAGAAAAAATAGTTTTTGTTTTCCGAAGATGTAAAAGACTCTAGGGGGATCG
CCAACAAATACTACCTTTTATCTTGCTCTTCCTGCTCTCAGGTATTAATGCCGAATTGTTTCATCTTGTC
TGTGTAGAAGACCACACACGAAAATCCTGTGATTTTACATTTTACTTATCGTTAATCGAATGTATATCTA
TTTAATCTGCTTTTCTTGTCTAATAAATATATATGTAAAGTACGCTTTTTGTTGAAATTTTTTAAACCTT
TGTTTATTTTTTTTTCTTCATTCCGTAACTCTTCTACCTTCTTTATTTACTTTCTAAAATCCAAATACAA
AACATAAAAATAAATAAACACAGAGTAAATTCCCAAATTATTCCATCATTAAAAGATACGAGGCGCGTGT
AAGTTACAGGCAAGCGATCCGTCAGGTGGCACTTTTCGGGGAAATGTGCGCGGAACCCCTATTTGTTTAT
TTTTCTAAATACATTCAAATATGTATCCGCTCATGAGACAATAACCCTGATAAATGCTTCAATAATATTG
AAAAAGGAAGAGTATGAGTATTCAACATTTCCGTGTCGCCCTTATTCCCTTTTTTGCGGCATTTTGCCTT
CCTGTTTTTGCTCACCCAGAAACGCTGGTGAAAGTAAAAGATGCTGAAGATCAGTTGGGTGCACGAGTGG
GTTACATCGAACTGGATCTCAACAGCGGTAAGATCCTTGAGAGTTTTCGCCCCGAAGAACGTTTTCCAAT
GATGAGCACTTTTAAAGTTCTGCTATGTGGCGCGGTATTATCCCGTATTGACGCCGGGCAAGAGCAACTC
GGTCGCCGCATACACTATTCTCAGAATGACTTGGTTGAGTACTCACCAGTCACAGAAAAGCATCTTACGG
ATGGCATGACAGTAAGAGAATTATGCAGTGCTGCCATAACCATGAGTGATAACACTGCGGCCAACTTACT
TCTGACAACGATCGGAGGACCGAAGGAGCTAACCGCTTTTTTGCACAACATGGGGGATCATGTAACTCGC
CTTGATCGTTGGGAACCGGAGCTGAATGAAGCCATACCAAACGACGAGCGTGACACCACGATGCCTGTAG
CAATGGCAACAACGTTGCGCAAACTATTAACTGGCGAACTACTTACTCTAGCTTCCCGGCAACAATTAAT
AGACTGGATGGAGGCGGATAAAGTTGCAGGACCACTTCTGCGCTCGGCCCTTCCGGCTGGCTGGTTTATT
GCTGATAAATCTGGAGCCGGTGAGCGTGGGTCTCGCGGTATCATTGCAGCACTGGGGCCAGATGGTAAGC
CCTCCCGTATCGTAGTTATCTACACGACGGGGAGTCAGGCAACTATGGATGAACGAAATAGACAGATCGC
TGAGATAGGTGCCTCACTGATTAAGCATTGGTAACTGTCAGACCAAGTTTACTCATATATACTTTAGATT
GATTTAAAACTTCATTTTTAATTTAAAAGGATCTAGGTGAAGATCCTTTTTGATAATCTCATGACCAAAA
TCCCTTAACGTGAGTTTTCGTTCCACTGAGCGTCAGACCCCGTAGAAAAGATCAAAGGATCTTCTTGAGA
TCCTTTTTTTCTGCGCGTAATCTGCTGCTTGCAAACAAAAAAACCACCGCTACCAGCGGTGGTTTGTTTG
CCGGATCAAGAGCTACCAACTCTTTTTCCGAAGGTAACTGGCTTCAGCAGAGCGCAGATACCAAATACTG
TTCTTCTAGTGTAGCCGTAGTTAGGCCACCACTTCAAGAACTCTGTAGCACCGCCTACATACCTCGCTCT
GCTAATCCTGTTACCAGTGGCTGCTGCCAGTGGCGATAAGTCGTGTCTTACCGGGTTGGACTCAAGACGA
TAGTTACCGGATAAGGCGCAGCGGTCGGGCTGAACGGGGGGTTCGTGCACACAGCCCAGCTTGGAGCGAA
CGACCTACACCGAACTGAGATACCTACAGCGTGAGCTATGAGAAAGCGCCACGCTTCCCGAAGGGAGAAA
GGCGGACAGGTATCCGGTAAGCGGCAGGGTCGGAACAGGAGAGCGCACGAGGGAGCTTCCAGGGGGAAAC
GCCTGGTATCTTTATAGTCCTGTCGGGTTTCGCCACCTCTGACTTGAGCGTCGATTTTTGTGATGCTCGT
CAGGGGGGCGGAGCCTATGGAAAAACGCCAGCAACGCGGCCTTTTTACGGTTCCTGGCCTTTTGCTGGCC
TTTTGCTCACATGTTCTTTCCTGCGTTATCCCCTGATTCTGTGGATAACCGTATTACCGCCTTTGAGTGA
GCTGATACCGCTCGCCGCAGCCGAACGACCGAGCGCAGCGAGTCAGTGAGCGAGGAAGCGGAAGAGCGCC
CAATACGCAAACCGCCTCTCCCCGCGCGTTGGCCGATTCATTAATGCAGCTGGCACGACAGGTTTCCCGA
CTGGAAAGCGGGCAGTGAGCGCAACGCAATTAATGTGAGTTAGCTCACTCATTAGGCACCCCAGGCTTTA
CACTTTATGCTTCCGGCTCGTATGTTGTGTGGAATTGTGAGCGGATAACAATTTCACACAGGAAACAGCT
ATGACCATGATTACGCCAAGCGCGCAATTAACCCTCACTAAAGGGAACAAAAGCTGGAGCTCCACCGCGG
TGGCGGCCGCTCTAGAATTTAAACCCGGATTCTGCCTCAATGGGTAGATCAGACACCTTAGAAGTAAGGA
TAGAGCTGCTTTGCAAAACTGGTAATGATCCATTACCATCACCAGGCGCATTGGCAGTAACTTTGGAGTC
TTTTTTTGAGACTGTGGACGATTCATCACCAGTAATTGAGCCGTACTGACGGTCATAGTCTTCTTGTGAC
ATCCATATTGGCTTCTCTGGTTTGGTTGACATTCTACTTTTCTAAGACGGATAATGGACGACTCCACGTT
GTAGTAGTTGTCACATTAATCGGAAAAGTGTCTCACATGTAAAGGATTAAAATAAGAAATCTTCTAATTT
ATGTTGAAATATCTTGATTTACCATTACCCGGATTAGATGAAACTAATTAAAGTCATTTAGAGCAATGGA
CCAAACTAAAGGTATTAGAGTTCTTTCTAATATAATACAGCGCCAAATAATTCGAGAAGGGAAATCATAA
CGCTGTTGCCTTGGGTTTATTTGAGGTATGGAAACTATTGATTCGAAGCAAAATATTAATAGGGAGTCTT
TATTGGAGGAAAGGAGGAAAAAACTAGCAAAATGGAAACAAAAAAAAGCACAATTTGATGCTCAGAAAGA
GCATCAAACTTCACGCAATGACATTGTTACTAACAGTTTAGAAGGTAAGCAGACTACTGAAAAGTTTACG
GAAAGACAGGAACGTGTAAAAGAAGAGCTTCGGAAGAGAAAAAATGAATTTAGGAAATCTGACGAACCTG
TATCGGTTAAGCCTTCGAAGAAAAAGTCGAAGAGAAGTAAGGTAAAGAAGAAAATATCCTTCGACTTCAG
TGATGACGATGATTCTGAAATAGGAGTTTCTTTTAGATCGAAGGAGCACATTCAAAAAGCTCCAGAGCAT
GATAATGAAAAAGATCCACTGGATGAGTTTATGACGTCATTGAAGGAGGAGAAAATGAGTAATAGTAAAG
GCATGTACGACAGAGGCGACATTCTTGATGTAGAGGATCAATTGTTTGAACTTGGAGGAACCGACGATGA
GGATGTTGAAGATAATACGGATAATTCTAATATAGCGAAAATTGCTAAACTCAAAGCAAAAAAACGTGTA
AAGCAAATTTATTACTCTCCAGAAGAGCTTGAGCCGTTCCAAAAAAATTTTTATATAGAATCTGAAACAG
TTTCCTCGATGTCAGAGATGGAAGTTGAGGAGCTTAGACTTAGTCTGGATAATATCAAAATAAAGGGAAC
AGGTTGCCCCAAACCAGTCACAAAGTGGTCTCAACTGGGACTATCAACGGACACCATGGTTTTAATTACA
GAAAAGTTGCACTTTGGCTCCTTAACGCCTATTCAATCCCAGGCTCTTCCCGCTATTATGTCAGGTCGTG
ATGTTATAGGAATATCAAAAACTGGCTCCGGCAAGACCATCTCCTATCTTTTACCATTGCTAAGACAAGT
AAAAGCTCAACGGCCATTATCAAAACATGAAACAGGGCCCATGGGTTTAATTCTGGCTCCAACTAGAGAG
CTAGCTTTACAAATACATGAAGAAGTTACTAAATTCACAGAAGCAGATACATCCATTAGATCAGTATGCT
GTACAGGAGGTTCTGAAATGAAAAAGCAGATTACTGATCTTAAAAGAGGCACTGAGATTGTTGTTGCCAC
ACCGGGACGATTTATTGATATATTAACACTAAATGATGGGAAATTACTTAGTACTAAAAGAATAACGTTC
GTAGTAATGGATGAGGCAGACAGGCTGTTCGATTTAGGTTTTGAACCTCAAATAACGCAAATCATGAAAA
CTGTTCGACCGGATAAACAGTGTGTTCTATTTACGGCAGGGTTTCCGAACAAACTACGCAGTTTTGCCGT
AAGAGTTTTGCATTCCCCAATATCTATTACGATTAATTCAAAGGGAATGGTTAATGAAAACGTAAAACAA
AAGTTTAGAATATGCCATTCAGAAGATGAAAAATTTGACAATCTGGTGCAGCTTATCCATGAGCGCAGTG
AATTTTTTGACGAGGTTCAAAGTGAAAATGACGGACAGTCAAGCGATGTTGAAGAAGTTGATGCTAAAGC
CATTATATTTGTATCAAGTCAGAATATTTGCGACTTCATTTCAAAAAAGCTGTTAAATGCTGGAATTGTG
ACCTGTGCTATTCATGCAGGTAAGCCATATCAAGAAAGGCTTATGAACTTAGAAAAGTTCAAACGAGAAA
AGAACAGTATTCTTCTCTGTACAGAGGTTCTCTCAAGAGGTTTAAATGTTCCCGAAGTGTCGTTGGTTAT
TATCTATAACGCCGTCAAAACTTTCGCGCAATATGTTCATACTACTGGAAGAACTGCCAGAGGTAGTCGC
TCCGGTACTGCTATTACTCTTCTATTGCATGATGAACTGTCAGGTGCTTATATCTTGAGCAAGGCAATGC
GCGATGAAGAAATAAAAGCTTTAGACCCTCTGCAAGCAAAAGAACTTCAGGAAATGAGTGCCAAGTTTGA
ATCCGGTATGAAAAAGGGTAAGTTTAGGTTGTCGAAAGGGTTCGGCGGCAAAGGACTGGAAAATATCAAA
AGTAAAAGAGAGGAAGCTCAAAATAAAGATTTGGAGCTCAAAAAGAATGATAAGAGGAGCGATGACTTGG
AAAAGAAAATCAGCAATCCACGCGAAGGGCATGACAGTGTGTCTGAGTCTTCTGCGCTTATTCCGAGACT
CAATTATGAACTATTCAAAGAGTCTACAGACGGGTCGATCATCTTTTACGCCAAGGTTTATATTAATGAT
TTACCCCAGATTGTAAGATGGGAGGCTACAAAGAATACAACCTTATTATTTATCAAGCATGAAACCGGAT
GTAGTATTACTAACAAGGGTAAATTTTACCCTGAAGGGAAGGAACCAAAGAATGAAAACGATGAGCCTAA
ACTATACTTATTGATCGAAGGCCAAGATGAGAAAGACATACAATTAAGTATAGAATTGCTGGAGCAAAAA
GTTAAAGAGGGGGTCGTAAAGGCTGCAAGCTTGTCTTTGAAGAGTACTAAATACTAGTTTTTAGAATTTA
ACTCACTCGTGGTGCTATATACTTTCGTAGTTAGTTCTGAAATTTTTAGGGTGGTAATTTAAAGCATATT
CAATCATAATAAAAAAAAAAAAAGAGAATTATTAGGAAAAATAAAAACAAAATAATATATAATATATGAT
GTAGAAAAAAATCTTGAAATTTTTATCGATTCGAATAAAATGGAATTTAAAAAAGTGGGAAAGAAACAAT
GAGAATTCATAGGATATAATGAAAGGTAAATGCTTTAAAAAAAAATTAAGAGGGGAAAATAAAAGTAGAA
AAGCAAATAAAAACAAAACATGGAATAAAAGTAACTTCAAAAAAATTTATCAAGAAAATGGTAGGCTTGA
AGAATATAATAATAGTTTTTTAGTTGATTTGAGATGTGATATGACAAATAAAAAATAATGAAATAACGAT
AAAAATAAGGAAGGGAAAAACTGACAATCGAATAATAATATTAATAATGGTAAGTTTATCACATCAATTC
ATAGGGGGATCCCCCGGGCTGCAGGAATTCGATATCAAGCTTATCGATACCGTCGACCTCGAGGGGGGGC
CCGGTACCCAATTCGCCCTATAGTGAGTCGTATTACGCGCGCTCACTGGCCGTCGTTTTACAACGTCGTG
ACTGGGAAAACCCTGGCGTTACCCAACTTAATCGCCTTGCAGCACATCCCCCTTTCGCCAGCTGGCGTAA
TAGCGAAGAGGCCCGCACCGATCGCCCTTCCCAACAGTTGCGCAGCCTGAATGGCGAATGG
[124 nt withheld, positions 6642-6765]
C
[91 nt withheld, positions 6767-6857]
A
[49 nt withheld, positions 6859-6907]
CCTTTGACGTTGGAGTCCACGTTCTTT
[37 nt withheld, positions 6935-6971]
ACCCTATCTCGGTCTATTCTTTTGATTTATAAGGGATTTTGCCGATTTCGGCCTATTGGTTAAAAAATGA
GCTGATTTAACAAAAATTTAACGCGAATTTTAACAAAATATTAACGCTTACAATTTCCTGATGCGGTATT
TTCTCCTTACGCATCTGTGCGGTATTTCACACCGCATAGATCCGTCGAGTTCAAGAGAAAAAAAAAGAAA
AAGCAAAAAGAAAAAAGGAAAGCGCGCCTCGTTCAGAATGACACGTATAGAATGATGCATTACCTTGTCA
TCTTCAGTATCATACTGTTCGTATACATACTTACTGACATTCATAGGTATACATATATACACATGTATAT
ATATCGTATGCTGCAGCTTTAAATAATCGGTGTCACTACATAAGAACACCTTTGGTGGAGGGAACATCGT
TGGTACCATTGGGCGAGGTGGCTTCTCTTATGGCAACCGCAAGAGCCTTGAACGCACTCTCACTACGGTG
ATGATCATTCTTGCCTCGCAGACAATCAACGTGGAGGGTAATTCTGCTAGCCTCTGCAAAGCTTTCAAGA
AAATGCGGGATCATCTCGCAAGAGAGATCTCCTACTTTCTCCCTTTGCAAACCAAGTTCGACAACTGCGT
ACGGCCTGTTCGAAAGATCTACCACCGCTCTGGAAAGTGCCTCATCCAAAGGCGCAAATCCTGATCCAAA
CCTTTTTACTCCACGCACGGCCCCTAGGGCCTCTTTAAAAGCTTGACCGAGAGCAATCCCGCAGTCTTCA
GTGGTGTGATGGTCGTCTATGTGTAAGTCACCAATGCACTCAACGATTAGCGACCAGCCGGAATGCTTGG
CCAGAGCATGTATCATATGGTCCAGAAACCCTATACCTGTGTGGACGTTAATCACTTGCGATTGTGTGGC
CTGTTCTGCTACTGCTTCTGCCTCTTTTTCTGGGAAGATCGAGTGCTCTATCGCTAGGGGACCACCCTTT
AAAGAGATCGCAATCTGAATCTTGGTTTCATTTGTAATACGCTTTACTAGGGCTTTCTGCTCTGTCATCT
TTGCCTTCGTTTATCTTGCCTGCTCATTTTTTAGTATATTCTTCGAAGAAATCACATTACTTTATATAAT
GTATAATTCATTATGTGATAATGCCAATCGCTAAGAAAAAAAAAGAGTCATCCGCTAGGTGGAAAAAAAA
AAATGAAAATCATTACCGAGGCATAAAAAAATATAGAGTGTACTAGAGGAGGCCAAGAGTAATAGAAAAA
GAAAATTGCGGGAAAGGACTGTGTTATGACTTCCCTGACTAATGCCGTGTTCAAACGATACCTGGCAGTG
ACTCCTAGCGCTCACCAAGCTCTTAAAACGGGAATTTATGGTGCACTCTCAGTACAATCTGCTCTGATGC
CGCATAGTTAAGCCAGCCCCGACACCCGCCAACACCCGCTGACGCGCCCTGACGGGCTTGTCTGCTCCCG
GCATCCGCTTACAGACAAGCTGTGACCGTCTCCGGGAGCTGCATGTGTCAGAGGTTTTCACCGTCATCAC
CGAAACGCGCGA
Features (pLannotate 1.2.2; 21 found; start..end, strand, type, name):
     76..579     +  misc_feature   CEN/ARS: S. cerevisiae CEN6 centromere fused to an autonomously replicating sequence
    609..713     +  promoter       AmpR promoter: bla
    714..1574    +  CDS            AmpR: β-lactamase; bla; confers resistance to ampicillin, carbenicillin, and related antibiotics
   1745..2333    +  rep_origin     ori: high-copy-number ColE1/pMB1/pBR322/pUC origin of replication
   2516..2608    +  CDS            lacI (fragment): lac repressor; lacI; The lac repressor binds to the lac operator to inhibit transcription in E. coli. This inhibition can be relieved by adding lactose or isopropyl-β-D-thiogalactopyranoside (IPTG).
   2621..2642    +  protein_bind   CAP binding site: CAP binding activates transcription in the presence of cAMP. E. coli catabolite activator protein
   2657..2687    +  promoter       lac promoter: promoter for the E. coli lac operon
   2695..2711    +  protein_bind   lac operator: The lac repressor binds to the lac operator to inhibit transcription in E. coli. This inhibition can be relieved by adding lactose or isopropyl-β-D-thiogalactopyranoside (IPTG). lac repressor encoded by lacI
   2756..2774    +  promoter       T3 promoter: promoter for bacteriophage T3 RNA polymerase
   2800..3042    -  CDS            ABD1 (fragment): MCES_YEAST - Experimental evidence at protein level: Swiss-Prot protein existence level 1. Responsible for methylating the 5'-cap structure of mRNAs. From Saccharomyces cerevisiae (strain ATCC 204508 / S288c) (Baker's yeast).
   3318..5864    +  CDS            PRP5: PRP5_YEAST - Also known as RNA5. Experimental evidence at protein level: Swiss-Prot protein existence level 1. ATP-dependent RNA helicase involved spliceosome assembly and in nuclear splicing. Catalyzes an ATP-dependent conformational change of U2 snRNP. Bridges U1 and U2 snRNPs and enables stable U2 snRNP association with intron RNA. From Saccharomyces cerevisiae (strain ATCC 204508 / S288c) (Baker's yeast).
   6377..6448    +  misc_feature   MCS (fragment): pBluescript multiple cloning site
   6457..6475    -  promoter       T7 promoter: promoter for bacteriophage T7 RNA polymerase
   6483..6638    +  CDS            lacZα (fragment): LacZα fragment of β-galactosidase; lacZ fragment
   6642..7070    +  rep_origin     f1 ori (sequence partly withheld): f1 bacteriophage origin of replication; arrow indicates direction of (+) strand synthesis
   7098..7149    -  misc_feature   bom (fragment): basis of mobility region from pBR322
   7357..8019    -  CDS            HIS3: imidazoleglycerol-phosphate dehydratase, required for histidine biosynthesis; S. cerevisiae HIS3; yeast auxotrophic marker
   8020..8207    -  promoter       HIS3 promoter: S. cerevisiae HIS3
   8257..8337    +  CDS            MRM1 (fragment): MRM1_YEAST - Also known as PET56 From Saccharomyces cerevisiae (strain ATCC 204508 / S288c) (Baker's yeast).
   8338..8387    -  misc_feature   bom (fragment): basis of mobility region from pBR322
   8489..1       -  CDS            rop (fragment) (across the origin): Rop protein, which maintains plasmids at low copy number; rop
