[The description below was written by a language model from this plasmid's Addgene catalogue record and pLannotate feature annotations shown in this document.]
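Description:
pRS413 Prp5 TAG is a yeast–E. coli shuttle plasmid of about 8.5 kb built on the pRS413 centromeric backbone. In Saccharomyces cerevisiae it is maintained through a CEN6/ARS element, which gives stable, low-copy inheritance, and is selected by the HIS3 auxotrophic marker under its own promoter. In E. coli it replicates from a high-copy ColE1/pUC-type origin and is selected with ampicillin through the bla gene. The backbone also retains the usual pBluescript-derived features: an f1 phage origin, lac promoter/operator and lacZα remnants, and T3 and T7 promoters flanking the cloning region.

The insert, cloned between NotI and BamHI sites that are both preserved, carries the S. cerevisiae PRP5 gene (YBR237W, also called RNA5). PRP5 encodes an ATP-dependent RNA helicase that acts in spliceosome assembly by promoting a conformational change in the U2 snRNP and its stable association with intron RNA. The allele bears S446T and T448G substitutions, which convert the helicase's SAT motif to TAG. No heterologous yeast promoter is annotated. The coding sequence is preceded by several hundred base pairs of sequence that includes a fragment of another yeast gene, ABD1, and is followed by roughly 500 bp before the MCS remnant. This suggests a genomic fragment expressed from native PRP5 flanking regulatory sequence, although the record does not state this explicitly.

The associated publication concerns how SF3b1 mutations linked to myelodysplastic syndromes alter branchsite selection fidelity in yeast, so the plasmid presumably supplies this Prp5 motif mutant for genetic studies of splicing fidelity. The sequencing-derived and depositor sequence records agree closely, differing by one nucleotide in length and in the annotated orientation of CEN/ARS.
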