Addgene plasmid #87603: pRS413 Prp5 TAG
Purpose: Encodes Prp5 SAT motif to TAG for expression in yeast
Depositing lab: Aaron Hoskins. Depositing organization: University of Wisconsin, Madison. Publication: SF3b1 mutations associated with myelodysplastic syndromes alter the fidelity of branchsite selection in yeast. Carrocci TJ, Zoerner DM, Paulson JC, Hoskins AA. Nucleic Acids Res. 2017 Jan 6. pii: gkw1349. doi: 10.1093/nar/gkw1349. PubMed 28062854.
Backbone
  Vector backbone: pRS413
  Backbone size w/o insert (bp): 4970
  Total vector size (bp): 8524
  Vector type: Bacterial Expression, Yeast Expression
  Selectable markers: HIS3
Growth in bacteria
  Bacterial resistance: Ampicillin, 100 μg/mL
  Growth temperature: 37°C
  Growth strain: DH5alpha
  Copy number: Unknown
Gene/Insert
  Gene/Insert name: PRP5
  Species: S. cerevisiae (budding yeast)
  Insert size (bp): 2550
  Mutation: S446T, T448G
  GenBank ID: NP_009796.1
  Entrez Gene: PRP5 (a.k.a. YBR237W, RNA5)
  Cloning method: Restriction Enzyme; 5′ cloning site NotI (not destroyed); 3′ cloning site BamHI (not destroyed)
  Sequencing primers: 5′ ACCGCGGTGGCGGCCGCTCTAGAATTTAAACCCGGATTCTGCCTCAATG; 3′ GATATCGAATTCCTGCAGCCCGGGGGATCCCCCTATGAATTGATGTGATAAACTTACC
Terms and licenses: Academic/Nonprofit Terms; Industry Terms: Not Available to Industry
How to cite: pRS413 Prp5 TAG was a gift from Aaron Hoskins (Addgene plasmid # 87603 ; http://n2t.net/addgene:87603 ; RRID:Addgene_87603)
